Addgene plasmid #84744: pY095
Purpose: Expresses huLbCpf1-T2A-GFP and crRNA guide
Depositing lab: Feng Zhang. Depositing organization: Broad Institute. Publication: Multiplex gene editing by CRISPR-Cpf1 using a single crRNA array. Zetsche B, Heidenreich M, Mohanraju P, Fedorova I, Kneppers J, DeGennaro EM, Winblad N, Choudhury SR, Abudayyeh OO, Gootenberg JS, Wu WY, Scott DA, Severinov K, van der Oost J, Zhang F. Nat Biotechnol. 2017 Jan;35(1):31-34. doi: 10.1038/nbt.3737. Epub 2016 Dec 5. PubMed 27918548.
Backbone
  Vector backbone: pcDNA3.1
  Backbone size w/o insert (bp): 5620
  Total vector size (bp): 10269
  Vector type: Mammalian Expression, CRISPR
Growth in bacteria
  Bacterial resistance: Ampicillin, 100 μg/mL
  Growth temperature: 37°C
  Growth strain: NEB Stable
  Copy number: High Copy
Gene/Insert 1
  Gene/Insert name: huLbCpf1 (alt name: huLbCas12a)
  Species: Synthetic
  Promoter: CMV
  Tag / fusion protein: NLS (C terminal on insert); 3xHA (C terminal on insert)
  Cloning method: Gibson Cloning
  Sequencing primers: 5′ cgcaaatgggcggtaggcgtg
Gene/Insert 2
  Gene/Insert name: GFP
  Species: Synthetic
  Tag / fusion protein: T2A (N terminal on insert)
Terms and licenses: Academic/Nonprofit Terms; Industry Terms: Not Available to Industry
Depositor comments: Modified pY027 plasmid with T2A-GFP after huLbCpf1. Contains a BsmBI cloning cassette for U6 driven crRNA expression.
How to cite: pY095 was a gift from Feng Zhang (Addgene plasmid # 84744 ; http://n2t.net/addgene:84744 ; RRID:Addgene_84744)
