[The description below was written by a language model from this plasmid's Addgene catalogue record and pLannotate feature annotations shown in this document.]
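Description:
pY095 is a mammalian expression and CRISPR plasmid built on a pcDNA3.1 backbone that delivers both components of a Cpf1 (Cas12a) genome-editing system from one vector. It is propagated in E. coli through a high-copy ColE1/pUC-type origin with ampicillin selection (AmpR under its own bla promoter). It also retains the pcDNA3.1 f1 origin and an SV40 promoter-driven neomycin phosphotransferase cassette with an SV40 polyadenylation signal, which in principle allows G418 selection in mammalian cells. The catalogue lists a total size of 10,269 bp, whereas the annotated sequencing result is 10,229 nt. The short lacI, ble, bom and HIV-1 LTR matches in the feature table appear to be small fragments or backbone remnants rather than functional parts.

The main payload is a human codon-optimised LbCpf1 from Lachnospiraceae bacterium ND2006, transcribed from the CMV enhancer/promoter and terminated by the bGH polyadenylation signal. A T7 promoter lies just upstream of the coding sequence. The nuclease carries a C-terminal nucleoplasmin bipartite NLS and, according to the record, a 3xHA epitope tag. It is followed by a T2A peptide and EGFP; the HA tag and T2A are not separately annotated but fit the gap between the NLS and EGFP features. Ribosomal skipping at T2A yields the nuclease and GFP as separate proteins from one transcript, so fluorescence marks transfected, Cpf1-expressing cells and can be used to enrich them. A separate human U6 RNA polymerase III promoter sits upstream of a BsmBI cloning cassette for inserting a guide, or a crRNA array. The depositor describes the plasmid as pY027 modified by adding T2A-GFP, and the associated work concerns multiplex gene editing using a single crRNA array.
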