Features (pLannotate 1.2.2; 23 found; start..end, strand, type, name):
     57..386     +  promoter       SV40 promoter: SV40 enhancer and early promoter
    453..1244    +  CDS            neo: KKA2_KLEPN - Also known as kan, nptII. Experimental evidence at protein level: Swiss-Prot protein existence level 1. Resistance to kanamycin, neomycin, paromomycin, ribostamycin, butirosin and gentamicin B. From Klebsiella pneumoniae.
   1268..1426    +  CDS            ble (fragment): BLE_KLEPN - Experimental evidence at protein level: Swiss-Prot protein existence level 1. Binding protein with a strong affinity to the bleomycin family of antibiotics. Binds to CL990; an antimitotic-antibiotic compound. From Klebsiella pneumoniae.
   1421..1542    +  polyA_signal   SV40 poly(A) signal: SV40 polyadenylation signal
   1615..1631    -  protein_bind   lac operator: The lac repressor binds to the lac operator to inhibit transcription in E. coli. This inhibition can be relieved by adding lactose or isopropyl-β-D-thiogalactopyranoside (IPTG). lac repressor encoded by lacI
   1639..1669    -  promoter       lac promoter: promoter for the E. coli lac operon
   1684..1705    -  protein_bind   CAP binding site: CAP binding activates transcription in the presence of cAMP. E. coli catabolite activator protein
   1718..1810    -  CDS            lacI (fragment): lac repressor; lacI; The lac repressor binds to the lac operator to inhibit transcription in E. coli. This inhibition can be relieved by adding lactose or isopropyl-β-D-thiogalactopyranoside (IPTG).
   1993..2581    -  rep_origin     ori: high-copy-number ColE1/pMB1/pBR322/pUC origin of replication
   2752..3612    -  CDS            AmpR: β-lactamase; bla; confers resistance to ampicillin, carbenicillin, and related antibiotics
   3613..3717    -  promoter       AmpR promoter: bla
   3776..3828    -  misc_feature   bom (fragment): basis of mobility region from pBR322
   3918..4158    +  promoter       U6 promoter: RNA polymerase III promoter for human U6 snRNA
   4287..4666    +  enhancer       CMV enhancer: human cytomegalovirus immediate early enhancer
   4667..4870    +  promoter       CMV promoter: human cytomegalovirus (CMV) immediate early promoter
   4866..4899    +  LTR            5' LTR (truncated) (fragment): truncated 5' long terminal repeat (LTR) from HIV-1
   4915..4933    +  promoter       T7 promoter: promoter for bacteriophage T7 RNA polymerase
   4981..8664    +  CDS            LbCpf1: CRISPR-associated protein from Lachnospiraceae bacterium ND2006 (Zetsche et al., 2015)
   8665..8712    +  CDS            nucleoplasmin NLS: bipartite nuclear localization signal from nucleoplasmin
   8782..9498    +  CDS            EGFP: the original enhanced GFP (Yang et al., 1996) mammalian codon-optimized
   9574..9798    +  polyA_signal   bGH poly(A) signal: bovine growth hormone polyadenylation signal
   9802..9823    +  promoter       SV40 promoter (fragment): SV40 enhancer and early promoter
   9844..43      +  rep_origin     f1 ori (across the origin) (sequence partly withheld): f1 bacteriophage origin of replication; arrow indicates direction of (+) strand synthesis
>Addgene plasmid #84744 | pY095 | addgene full sequence | sequence record 196925 | Addgene NGS Result
TGGTTAAAAAATGAGCTGATTTAACAAAAATTTAACGCGAATTAATTCTGTGGAATGTGTGTCAGTTAGG
GTGTGGAAAGTCCCCAGGCTCCCCAGCAGGCAGAAGTATGCAAAGCATGCATCTCAATTAGTCAGCAACC
AGGTGTGGAAAGTCCCCAGGCTCCCCAGCAGGCAGAAGTATGCAAAGCATGCATCTCAATTAGTCAGCAA
CCATAGTCCCGCCCCTAACTCCGCCCATCCCGCCCCTAACTCCGCCCAGTTCCGCCCATTCTCCGCCCCA
TGGCTGACTAATTTTTTTTATTTATGCAGAGGCCGAGGCCGCCTCTGCCTCTGAGCTATTCCAGAAGTAG
TGAGGAGGCTTTTTTGGAGGCCTAGGCTTTTGCAAAAAGCTCCCGGGAGCTTGTATATCCATTTTCGGAT
CTGATCAAGAGACAGGATGAGGATCGTTTCGCATGATTGAACAAGATGGATTGCACGCAGGTTCTCCGGC
CGCTTGGGTGGAGAGGCTATTCGGCTATGACTGGGCACAACAGACAATCGGCTGCTCTGATGCCGCCGTG
TTCCGGCTGTCAGCGCAGGGGCGCCCGGTTCTTTTTGTCAAGACCGACCTGTCCGGTGCCCTGAATGAAC
TGCAGGACGAGGCAGCGCGGCTATCGTGGCTGGCCACGACGGGCGTTCCTTGCGCAGCTGTGCTCGACGT
TGTCACTGAAGCGGGAAGGGACTGGCTGCTATTGGGCGAAGTGCCGGGGCAGGATCTCCTGTCATCTCAC
CTTGCTCCTGCCGAGAAAGTATCCATCATGGCTGATGCAATGCGGCGGCTGCATACGCTTGATCCGGCTA
CCTGCCCATTCGACCACCAAGCGAAACATCGCATCGAGCGAGCACGTACTCGGATGGAAGCCGGTCTTGT
CGATCAGGATGATCTGGACGAAGAGCATCAGGGGCTCGCGCCAGCCGAACTGTTCGCCAGGCTCAAGGCG
CGCATGCCCGACGGCGAGGATCTCGTCGTGACCCATGGCGATGCCTGCTTGCCGAATATCATGGTGGAAA
ATGGCCGCTTTTCTGGATTCATCGACTGTGGCCGGCTGGGTGTGGCGGACCGCTATCAGGACATAGCGTT
GGCTACCCGTGATATTGCTGAAGAGCTTGGCGGCGAATGGGCTGACCGCTTCCTCGTGCTTTACGGTATC
GCCGCTCCCGATTCGCAGCGCATCGCCTTCTATCGCCTTCTTGACGAGTTCTTCTGAGCGGGACTCTGGG
GTTCGAAATGACCGACCAAGCGACGCCCAACCTGCCATCACGAGATTTCGATTCCACCGCCGCCTTCTAT
GAAAGGTTGGGCTTCGGAATCGTTTTCCGGGACGCCGGCTGGATGATCCTCCAGCGCGGGGATCTCATGC
TGGAGTTCTTCGCCCACCCCAACTTGTTTATTGCAGCTTATAATGGTTACAAATAAAGCAATAGCATCAC
AAATTTCACAAATAAAGCATTTTTTTCACTGCATTCTAGTTGTGGTTTGTCCAAACTCATCAATGTATCT
TATCATGTCTGTATACCGTCGACCTCTAGCTAGAGCTTGGCGTAATCATGGTCATAGCTGTTTCCTGTGT
GAAATTGTTATCCGCTCACAATTCCACACAACATACGAGCCGGAAGCATAAAGTGTAAAGCCTGGGGTGC
CTAATGAGTGAGCTAACTCACATTAATTGCGTTGCGCTCACTGCCCGCTTTCCAGTCGGGAAACCTGTCG
TGCCAGCTGCATTAATGAATCGGCCAACGCGCGGGGAGAGGCGGTTTGCGTATTGGGCGCTCTTCCGCTT
CCTCGCTCACTGACTCGCTGCGCTCGGTCGTTCGGCTGCGGCGAGCGGTATCAGCTCACTCAAAGGCGGT
AATACGGTTATCCACAGAATCAGGGGATAACGCAGGAAAGAACATGTGAGCAAAAGGCCAGCAAAAGGCC
AGGAACCGTAAAAAGGCCGCGTTGCTGGCGTTTTTCCATAGGCTCCGCCCCCCTGACGAGCATCACAAAA
ATCGACGCTCAAGTCAGAGGTGGCGAAACCCGACAGGACTATAAAGATACCAGGCGTTTCCCCCTGGAAG
CTCCCTCGTGCGCTCTCCTGTTCCGACCCTGCCGCTTACCGGATACCTGTCCGCCTTTCTCCCTTCGGGA
AGCGTGGCGCTTTCTCATAGCTCACGCTGTAGGTATCTCAGTTCGGTGTAGGTCGTTCGCTCCAAGCTGG
GCTGTGTGCACGAACCCCCCGTTCAGCCCGACCGCTGCGCCTTATCCGGTAACTATCGTCTTGAGTCCAA
CCCGGTAAGACACGACTTATCGCCACTGGCAGCAGCCACTGGTAACAGGATTAGCAGAGCGAGGTATGTA
GGCGGTGCTACAGAGTTCTTGAAGTGGTGGCCTAACTACGGCTACACTAGAAGAACAGTATTTGGTATCT
GCGCTCTGCTGAAGCCAGTTACCTTCGGAAAAAGAGTTGGTAGCTCTTGATCCGGCAAACAAACCACCGC
TGGTAGCGGTGGTTTTTTTGTTTGCAAGCAGCAGATTACGCGCAGAAAAAAAGGATCTCAAGAAGATCCT
TTGATCTTTTCTACGGGGTCTGACGCTCAGTGGAACGAAAACTCACGTTAAGGGATTTTGGTCATGAGAT
TATCAAAAAGGATCTTCACCTAGATCCTTTTAAATTAAAAATGAAGTTTTAAATCAATCTAAAGTATATA
TGAGTAAACTTGGTCTGACAGTTACCAATGCTTAATCAGTGAGGCACCTATCTCAGCGATCTGTCTATTT
CGTTCATCCATAGTTGCCTGACTCCCCGTCGTGTAGATAACTACGATACGGGAGGGCTTACCATCTGGCC
CCAGTGCTGCAATGATACCGCGAGACCCACGCTCACCGGCTCCAGATTTATCAGCAATAAACCAGCCAGC
CGGAAGGGCCGAGCGCAGAAGTGGTCCTGCAACTTTATCCGCCTCCATCCAGTCTATTAATTGTTGCCGG
GAAGCTAGAGTAAGTAGTTCGCCAGTTAATAGTTTGCGCAACGTTGTTGCCATTGCTACAGGCATCGTGG
TGTCACGCTCGTCGTTTGGTATGGCTTCATTCAGCTCCGGTTCCCAACGATCAAGGCGAGTTACATGATC
CCCCATGTTGTGCAAAAAAGCGGTTAGCTCCTTCGGTCCTCCGATCGTTGTCAGAAGTAAGTTGGCCGCA
GTGTTATCACTCATGGTTATGGCAGCACTGCATAATTCTCTTACTGTCATGCCATCCGTAAGATGCTTTT
CTGTGACTGGTGAGTACTCAACCAAGTCATTCTGAGAATAGTGTATGCGGCGACCGAGTTGCTCTTGCCC
GGCGTCAATACGGGATAATACCGCGCCACATAGCAGAACTTTAAAAGTGCTCATCATTGGAAAACGTTCT
TCGGGGCGAAAACTCTCAAGGATCTTACCGCTGTTGAGATCCAGTTCGATGTAACCCACTCGTGCACCCA
ACTGATCTTCAGCATCTTTTACTTTCACCAGCGTTTCTGGGTGAGCAAAAACAGGAAGGCAAAATGCCGC
AAAAAAGGGAATAAGGGCGACACGGAAATGTTGAATACTCATACTCTTCCTTTTTCAATATTATTGAAGC
ATTTATCAGGGTTATTGTCTCATGAGCGGATACATATTTGAATGTATTTAGAAAAATAAACAAATAGGGG
TTCCGCGCACATTTCCCCGAAAAGTGCCACCTGACGTCGACGGATCGGGAGATCTCCCGATCCCCTATGG
TGCACTCTCAGTACAATCTGCTCTGATGCCGCATAGTTAAGCCAGTATCTGCTCCCTGCTTGTGTGTTGG
AGGTCGCTGAGTAGTGCGCGAGCAAAATTTAAGCTACAACAAGGCAAGGCTTGACCGACTTAATTAAGAG
GGCCTATTTCCCATGATTCCTTCATATTTGCATATACGATACAAGGCTGTTAGAGAGATAATTGGAATTA
ATTTGACTGTAAACACAAAGATATTAGTACAAAATACGTGACGTAGAAAGTAATAATTTCTTGGGTAGTT
TGCAGTTTTAAAATTATGTTTTAAAATGGACTATCATATGCTTACCGTAACTTGAAAGTATTTCGATTTC
TTGGCTTTATATATCTTGTGGAAAGGACGAAACACCGTAATTTCTACTAAGTGTAGATGGAGACGATATA
TCGTCTCTTTTTCAATTGCATGAAGAATCTGCTTAGGGTTAGGCGTTTTGCGCTGCTTCGCGATGTACGG
GCCAGATATACGCGTTGACATTGATTATTGACTAGTTATTAATAGTAATCAATTACGGGGTCATTAGTTC
ATAGCCCATATATGGAGTTCCGCGTTACATAACTTACGGTAAATGGCCCGCCTGGCTGACCGCCCAACGA
CCCCCGCCCATTGACGTCAATAATGACGTATGTTCCCATAGTAACGCCAATAGGGACTTTCCATTGACGT
CAATGGGTGGAGTATTTACGGTAAACTGCCCACTTGGCAGTACATCAAGTGTATCATATGCCAAGTACGC
CCCCTATTGACGTCAATGACGGTAAATGGCCCGCCTGGCATTATGCCCAGTACATGACCTTATGGGACTT
TCCTACTTGGCAGTACATCTACGTATTAGTCATCGCTATTACCATGGTGATGCGGTTTTGGCAGTACATC
AATGGGCGTGGATAGCGGTTTGACTCACGGGGATTTCCAAGTCTCCACCCCATTGACGTCAATGGGAGTT
TGTTTTGGCACCAAAATCAACGGGACTTTCCAAAATGTCGTAACAACTCCGCCCCATTGACGCAAATGGG
CGGTAGGCGTGTACGGTGGGAGGTCTATATAAGCAGAGCTCTCTGGCTAACTAGAGAACCCACTGCTTAC
TGGCTTATCGAAATTAATACGACTCACTATAGGGAGACCCAAGCTGGCTAGCGTTTAAACTTAAGCTTGG
TACCGCCACCATGAGCAAGCTGGAGAAGTTTACAAACTGCTACTCCCTGTCTAAGACCCTGAGGTTCAAG
GCCATCCCTGTGGGCAAGACCCAGGAGAACATCGACAATAAGCGGCTGCTGGTGGAGGACGAGAAGAGAG
CCGAGGATTATAAGGGCGTGAAGAAGCTGCTGGATCGCTACTATCTGTCTTTTATCAACGACGTGCTGCA
CAGCATCAAGCTGAAGAATCTGAACAATTACATCAGCCTGTTCCGGAAGAAAACCAGAACCGAGAAGGAG
AATAAGGAGCTGGAGAACCTGGAGATCAATCTGCGGAAGGAGATCGCCAAGGCCTTCAAGGGCAACGAGG
GCTACAAGTCCCTGTTTAAGAAGGATATCATCGAGACAATCCTGCCAGAGTTCCTGGACGATAAGGACGA
GATCGCCCTGGTGAACAGCTTCAATGGCTTTACCACAGCCTTCACCGGCTTCTTTGATAACAGAGAGAAT
ATGTTTTCCGAGGAGGCCAAGAGCACATCCATCGCCTTCAGGTGTATCAACGAGAATCTGACCCGCTACA
TCTCTAATATGGACATCTTCGAGAAGGTGGACGCCATCTTTGATAAGCACGAGGTGCAGGAGATCAAGGA
GAAGATCCTGAACAGCGACTATGATGTGGAGGATTTCTTTGAGGGCGAGTTCTTTAACTTTGTGCTGACA
CAGGAGGGCATCGACGTGTATAACGCCATCATCGGCGGCTTCGTGACCGAGAGCGGCGAGAAGATCAAGG
GCCTGAACGAGTACATCAACCTGTATAATCAGAAAACCAAGCAGAAGCTGCCTAAGTTTAAGCCACTGTA
TAAGCAGGTGCTGAGCGATCGGGAGTCTCTGAGCTTCTACGGCGAGGGCTATACATCCGATGAGGAGGTG
CTGGAGGTGTTTAGAAACACCCTGAACAAGAACAGCGAGATCTTCAGCTCCATCAAGAAGCTGGAGAAGC
TGTTCAAGAATTTTGACGAGTACTCTAGCGCCGGCATCTTTGTGAAGAACGGCCCCGCCATCAGCACAAT
CTCCAAGGATATCTTCGGCGAGTGGAACGTGATCCGGGACAAGTGGAATGCCGAGTATGACGATATCCAC
CTGAAGAAGAAGGCCGTGGTGACCGAGAAGTACGAGGACGATCGGAGAAAGTCCTTCAAGAAGATCGGCT
CCTTTTCTCTGGAGCAGCTGCAGGAGTACGCCGACGCCGATCTGTCTGTGGTGGAGAAGCTGAAGGAGAT
CATCATCCAGAAGGTGGATGAGATCTACAAGGTGTATGGCTCCTCTGAGAAGCTGTTCGACGCCGATTTT
GTGCTGGAGAAGAGCCTGAAGAAGAACGACGCCGTGGTGGCCATCATGAAGGACCTGCTGGATTCTGTGA
AGAGCTTCGAGAATTACATCAAGGCCTTCTTTGGCGAGGGCAAGGAGACAAACAGGGACGAGTCCTTCTA
TGGCGATTTTGTGCTGGCCTACGACATCCTGCTGAAGGTGGACCACATCTACGATGCCATCCGCAATTAT
GTGACCCAGAAGCCCTACTCTAAGGATAAGTTCAAGCTGTATTTTCAGAACCCTCAGTTCATGGGCGGCT
GGGACAAGGATAAGGAGACAGACTATCGGGCCACCATCCTGAGATACGGCTCCAAGTACTATCTGGCCAT
CATGGATAAGAAGTACGCCAAGTGCCTGCAGAAGATCGACAAGGACGATGTGAACGGCAATTACGAGAAG
ATCAACTATAAGCTGCTGCCCGGCCCTAATAAGATGCTGCCAAAGGTGTTCTTTTCTAAGAAGTGGATGG
CCTACTATAACCCCAGCGAGGACATCCAGAAGATCTACAAGAATGGCACATTCAAGAAGGGCGATATGTT
TAACCTGAATGACTGTCACAAGCTGATCGACTTCTTTAAGGATAGCATCTCCCGGTATCCAAAGTGGTCC
AATGCCTACGATTTCAACTTTTCTGAGACAGAGAAGTATAAGGACATCGCCGGCTTTTACAGAGAGGTGG
AGGAGCAGGGCTATAAGGTGAGCTTCGAGTCTGCCAGCAAGAAGGAGGTGGATAAGCTGGTGGAGGAGGG
CAAGCTGTATATGTTCCAGATCTATAACAAGGACTTTTCCGATAAGTCTCACGGCACACCCAATCTGCAC
ACCATGTACTTCAAGCTGCTGTTTGACGAGAACAATCACGGACAGATCAGGCTGAGCGGAGGAGCAGAGC
TGTTCATGAGGCGCGCCTCCCTGAAGAAGGAGGAGCTGGTGGTGCACCCAGCCAACTCCCCTATCGCCAA
CAAGAATCCAGATAATCCCAAGAAAACCACAACCCTGTCCTACGACGTGTATAAGGATAAGAGGTTTTCT
GAGGACCAGTACGAGCTGCACATCCCAATCGCCATCAATAAGTGCCCCAAGAACATCTTCAAGATCAATA
CAGAGGTGCGCGTGCTGCTGAAGCACGACGATAACCCCTATGTGATCGGCATCGATAGGGGCGAGCGCAA
TCTGCTGTATATCGTGGTGGTGGACGGCAAGGGCAACATCGTGGAGCAGTATTCCCTGAACGAGATCATC
AACAACTTCAACGGCATCAGGATCAAGACAGATTACCACTCTCTGCTGGACAAGAAGGAGAAGGAGAGGT
TCGAGGCCCGCCAGAACTGGACCTCCATCGAGAATATCAAGGAGCTGAAGGCCGGCTATATCTCTCAGGT
GGTGCACAAGATCTGCGAGCTGGTGGAGAAGTACGATGCCGTGATCGCCCTGGAGGACCTGAACTCTGGC
TTTAAGAATAGCCGCGTGAAGGTGGAGAAGCAGGTGTATCAGAAGTTCGAGAAGATGCTGATCGATAAGC
TGAACTACATGGTGGACAAGAAGTCTAATCCTTGTGCAACAGGCGGCGCCCTGAAGGGCTATCAGATCAC
CAATAAGTTCGAGAGCTTTAAGTCCATGTCTACCCAGAACGGCTTCATCTTTTACATCCCTGCCTGGCTG
ACATCCAAGATCGATCCATCTACCGGCTTTGTGAACCTGCTGAAAACCAAGTATACCAGCATCGCCGATT
CCAAGAAGTTCATCAGCTCCTTTGACAGGATCATGTACGTGCCCGAGGAGGATCTGTTCGAGTTTGCCCT
GGACTATAAGAACTTCTCTCGCACAGACGCCGATTACATCAAGAAGTGGAAGCTGTACTCCTACGGCAAC
CGGATCAGAATCTTCCGGAATCCTAAGAAGAACAACGTGTTCGACTGGGAGGAGGTGTGCCTGACCAGCG
CCTATAAGGAGCTGTTCAACAAGTACGGCATCAATTATCAGCAGGGCGATATCAGAGCCCTGCTGTGCGA
GCAGTCCGACAAGGCCTTCTACTCTAGCTTTATGGCCCTGATGAGCCTGATGCTGCAGATGCGGAACAGC
ATCACAGGCCGCACCGACGTGGATTTTCTGATCAGCCCTGTGAAGAACTCCGACGGCATCTTCTACGATA
GCCGGAACTATGAGGCCCAGGAGAATGCCATCCTGCCAAAGAACGCCGACGCCAATGGCGCCTATAACAT
CGCCAGAAAGGTGCTGTGGGCCATCGGCCAGTTCAAGAAGGCCGAGGACGAGAAGCTGGATAAGGTGAAG
ATCGCCATCTCTAACAAGGAGTGGCTGGAGTACGCCCAGACCAGCGTGAAGCACAAAAGGCCGGCGGCCA
CGAAAAAGGCCGGCCAGGCAAAAAAGAAAAAGGGATCCGGCAGTGGAGAGGGCAGAGGAAGTCTGCTAAC
ATGCGGTGACGTCGAGGAGAATCCTGGCCCAGTGAGCAAGGGCGAGGAGCTGTTCACCGGGGTGGTGCCC
ATCCTGGTCGAGCTGGACGGCGACGTAAACGGCCACAAGTTCAGCGTGTCCGGCGAGGGCGAGGGCGATG
CCACCTACGGCAAGCTGACCCTGAAGTTCATCTGCACCACCGGCAAGCTGCCCGTGCCCTGGCCCACCCT
CGTGACCACCCTGACCTACGGCGTGCAGTGCTTCAGCCGCTACCCCGACCACATGAAGCAGCACGACTTC
TTCAAGTCCGCCATGCCCGAAGGCTACGTCCAGGAGCGCACCATCTTCTTCAAGGACGACGGCAACTACA
AGACCCGCGCCGAGGTGAAGTTCGAGGGCGACACCCTGGTGAACCGCATCGAGCTGAAGGGCATCGACTT
CAAGGAGGACGGCAACATCCTGGGGCACAAGCTGGAGTACAACTACAACAGCCACAACGTCTATATCATG
GCCGACAAGCAGAAGAACGGCATCAAGGTGAACTTCAAGATCCGCCACAACATCGAGGACGGCAGCGTGC
AGCTCGCCGACCACTACCAGCAGAACACCCCCATCGGCGACGGCCCCGTGCTGCTGCCCGACAACCACTA
CCTGAGCACCCAGTCCGCCCTGAGCAAAGACCCCAACGAGAAGCGCGATCACATGGTCCTGCTGGAGTTC
GTGACCGCCGCCGGGATCACTCTCGGCATGGACGAGCTGTACAAGTAAAATTCTGCAGATATCCAGCACA
GTGGCGGCCGCTCGAGTCTAGAGGGCCCGTTTAAACCCGCTGATCAGCCTCGACTGTGCCTTCTAGTTGC
CAGCCATCTGTTGTTTGCCCCTCCCCCGTGCCTTCCTTGACCCTGGAAGGTGCCACTCCCACTGTCCTTT
CCTAATAAAATGAGGAAATTGCATCGCATTGTCTGAGTAGGTGTCATTCTATTCTGGGGGGTGGGGTGGG
GCAGGACAGCAAGGGGGAGGATTGGGAAGACAATAGCAGGCATGCTGGGGATGCGGTGGGCTCTATGGCT
TCTGAGGCGGAAAGAACCAGCTGGGGCTCTAGGGGGTATCCCC
[124 nt withheld, positions 9844-9967]
C
[91 nt withheld, positions 9969-10059]
A
[49 nt withheld, positions 10061-10109]
CCTTTGACGTTGGAGTCCACGTTCTTT
[37 nt withheld, positions 10137-10173]
ACCCTATCTCGGTCTATTCTTTTGATTTATAAGGGATTTTGCCGATTTCGGCCTAT
