>Addgene plasmid #84744 | pY095 | addgene partial sequence | sequence record 165323 | CMV-F 5'-CGCAAATGGGCGGTAGGCGTG-3'
CTATATAAGCAGAGCTCTCTGGCTAACTAGAGAACCCACTGCTTACTGGCTTATCGAAATTAATACGACT
CACTATAGGGAGACCCAAGCTGGCTAGCGTTTAAACTTAAGCTTGGTACCGCCACCATGAGCAAGCTGGA
GAAGTTTACAAACTGCTACTCCCTGTCTAAGACCCTGAGGTTCAAGGCCATCCCTGTGGGCAAGACCCAG
GAGAACATCGACAATAAGCGGCTGCTGGTGGAGGACGAGAAGAGAGCCGAGGATTATAAGGGCGTGAAGA
AGCTGCTGGATCGCTACTATCTGTCTTTTATCAACGACGTGCTGCACAGCATCAAGCTGAAGAATCTGAA
CAATTACATCAGCCTGTTCCGGAAGAAAACCAGAACCGAGAAGGAGAATAAGGAGCTGGAGAACCTGGAG
ATCAATCTGCGGAAGGAGATCGCCAAGGCCTTCAAGGGCAACGAGGGCTACAAGTCCCTGTTTAAGAAGG
ATATCATCGAGACAATCCTGCCAGAGTTCCTGGACGATAAGGACGAGATCGCCCTGGTGAACAGCTTCAA
TGGCTTTACCACAGCCTTCACCGGCTTCTTTGATAACAGAGAGAATATGTTTTCCGAGGAGGCCAAGAGC
ACATCCATCGCCTTCAGGTGTATCAACGAGAATCTGACCCGCTACATCTCTAATATGGACATCTTCGAGA
AGGTGGACGCCATCTTTGATAAGCACGAGGTGCAGGAGATCAAGGAGAAGATCCTGAACAGCGACTATGA
TGTGGAGGATTTCTTTGAGGGCGAGTTCTTTAACTTTGTGCTGACACAGGAGGGCATCGACGTGTATAAC
GCCATCATCGGCGGCTTCGTGACCGAGAGCGGCGAGAAGATCAAGGGCCTGAACGAGTACATCAACCTGT
ATAATCAGAAAACCAAGCAGAAGCTGCCTAAGT
