>Addgene plasmid #84744 | pY095 | addgene partial sequence | sequence record 165325 | EGFP-N 5'-CGTCGCCGTCCAGCTCGACCAG-3'
GGTGAACAGCTCCTCGCCCTTGCTCACTGGGCCAGGATTCTCCTCGACGTCACCGCATGTTAGCAGACTT
CCTCTGCCCTCTCCACTGCCGGATCCCTTTTTCTTTTTTGCCTGGCCGGCCTTTTTCGTGGCCGCCGGCC
TTTTGTGCTTCACGCTGGTCTGGGCGTACTCCAGCCACTCCTTGTTAGAGATGGCGATCTTCACCTTATC
CAGCTTCTCGTCCTCGGCCTTCTTGAACTGGCCGATGGCCCACAGCACCTTTCTGGCGATGTTATAGGCG
CCATTGGCGTCGGCGTTCTTTGGCAGGATGGCATTCTCCTGGGCCTCATAGTTCCGGCTATCGTAGAAGA
TGCCGTCGGAGTTCTTCACAGGGCTGATCAGAAAATCCACGTCGGTGCGGCCTGTGATGCTGTTCCGCAT
CTGCAGCATCAGGCTCATCAGGGCCATAAAGCTAGAGTAGAAGGCCTTGTCGGACTGCTCGCACAGCAGG
GCTCTGATATCGCCCTGCTGATAATTGATGCCGTACTTGTTGAACAGCTCCTTATAGGCGCTGGTCAGGC
ACACCTCCTCCCAGTCGAACACGTTGTTCTTCTTAGGATTCCGGAAGATTCTGATCCGGTTGCCGTAGGA
GTACAGCTTCCACTTCTTGATGTAATCGGCGTCTGTGCGAGAGAAGTTCTTATAGTCCAGGGCAAACTCG
AACAGATCCTCCTCGGGCACGTACATGATCCTGTCAAAGGAGCTGATGAACTTCTTGGAATCGGCGATGC
TGGTATACTTGGTTTTCAGCAGGTTCACAAAGCCGGTAGATGGATCGATCTTGGATGTCAGCCAGGCAGG
GATGTAAAAGATGAAGCCGTTCTGGGTAGACATGGACTTAAAGCTCTCGAACTTATTGGTGATCTGATAG
CCCTTCAGGGCGCCGCCTGTTGCACAAGGATTAGACTTCTTGTCCACCATGTAGTTCAGCTTATCGATCA
GCATCTTCTCGAACTTCT
