>Addgene plasmid #84744 | pY095 | addgene partial sequence | sequence record 165327 | Amp-R 5'-ATAATACCGCGCCACATAGC-3'
GCTCATCATTGGAAAACGTTCTTCGGGGCGAAAACTCTCAAGGATCTTACCGCTGTTGAGATCCAGTTCG
ATGTAACCCACTCGTGCACCCAACTGATCTTCAGCATCTTTTACTTTCACCAGCGTTTCTGGGTGAGCAA
AAACAGGAAGGCAAAATGCCGCAAAAAAGGGAATAAGGGCGACACGGAAATGTTGAATACTCATACTCTT
CCTTTTTCAATATTATTGAAGCATTTATCAGGGTTATTGTCTCATGAGCGGATACATATTTGAATGTATT
TAGAAAAATAAACAAATAGGGGTTCCGCGCACATTTCCCCGAAAAGTGCCACCTGACGTCGACGGATCGG
GAGATCTCCCGATCCCCTATGGTGCACTCTCAGTACAATCTGCTCTGATGCCGCATAGTTAAGCCAGTAT
CTGCTCCCTGCTTGTGTGTTGGAGGTCGCTGAGTAGTGCGCGAGCAAAATTTAAGCTACAACAAGGCAAG
GCTTGACCGACTTAATTAAGAGGGCCTATTTCCCATGATTCCTTCATATTTGCATATACGATACAAGGCT
GTTAGAGAGATAATTGGAATTAATTTGACTGTAAACACAAAGATATTAGTACAAAATACGTGACGTAGAA
AGTAATAATTTCTTGGGTAGTTTGCAGTTTTAAAATTATGTTTTAAAATGGACTATCATATGCTTACCGT
AACTTGAAAGTATTTCGATTTCTTGGCTTTATATATCTTGTGGAAAGGACGAAACACCGTAATTTCTACT
AAGTGTAGATGGAGACGATATATCGTCTCTTTTTCAATTGCATGAAGAATCTGCTTAGGGTTAGGCGTTT
TGCGCTGCTTCGCGATGTACGGGCCAGATATACGCGTTGACATTGATTATTGACTAGTTATTAATAGTAA
TCAATTACGGGGTCATTAGTTCATAGCCCATATATGGAGTTCCGCGTTACATAACTTACGGTAAATGGCC
CGCCTGGCTGACCGCCCAACGA
